>Addgene plasmid #134525 | YFP-DAXX-mSIM1/2 | addgene full sequence | sequence record 264206 | Addgene NGS Result
GTGATGCGGTTTTGGCAGTACATCAATGGGCGTGGATAGCGGTTTGACTCACGGGGATTTCCAAGTCTCC
ACCCCATTGACGTCAATGGGAGTTTGTTTTGGCACCAAAATCAACGGGACTTTCCAAAATGTCGTAACAA
CTCCGCCCCATTGACGCAAATGGGCGGTAGGCGTGTACGGTGGGAGGTCTATATAAGCAGAGCTGGTTTA
GTGAACCGTCAGATCCGCTAGCGCTACCGGTCGCCACCATGGTGAGCAAGGGCGAGGAGCTGTTCACCGG
GGTGGTGCCCATCCTGGTCGAGCTGGACGGCGACGTAAACGGCCACAAGTTCAGCGTGTCCGGCGAGGGC
GAGGGCGATGCCACCTACGGCAAGCTGACCCTGAAGTTCATCTGCACCACCGGCAAGCTGCCCGTGCCCT
GGCCCACCCTCGTGACCACCTTCGGCTACGGCCTGAAGTGCTTCGCCCGCTACCCCGACCACATGAAGCA
GCACGACTTCTTCAAGTCCGCCATGCCCGAAGGCTACGTCCAGGAGCGCACCATCTTCTTCAAGGACGAC
GGCAACTACAAGACCCGCGCCGAGGTGAAGTTCGAGGGCGACACCCTGGTGAACCGCATCGAGCTGAAGG
GCATCGACTTCAAGGAGGACGGCAACATCCTGGGGCACAAGCTGGAGTACAACTACAACAGCCACAACGT
CTATATCATGGCCGACAAGCAGAAGAACGGCATCAAGGTGAACTTCAAGATCCGCCACAACATCGAGGAC
GGCAGCGTGCAGCTCGCCGACCACTACCAGCAGAACACCCCCATCGGCGACGGCCCCGTGCTGCTGCCCG
ACAACCACTACCTGAGCTACCAGTCCAAGCTGAGCAAAGACCCCAACGAGAAGCGCGATCACATGGTCCT
GCTGGAGTTCGTGACCGCCGCCGGGATCACTCACGGCATGGACGAGCTGTACAAGTCCGGACTCAGATCT
CGAGCCATGGCCACCGCTAACAGCATCGGCGCGGGGGATGATGATGACGAAGATGAAGCAGCTGCTCAGC
CAGGGCCCTCCCACCCACTCCCCAATGCGGCCTCACCTGGGGCAGAAGCCCCTAGCTCCTCTGAGCCTCA
TGGGACCAGAGGAAGCAGTAGTTCGGGCGGCAAGAAATGCTACAAGCTGGAGAATGAGAAGCTGTTCGAA
GAGTTCCTTGAACTTTGTAAGATGCAGACAGCAGACCACCCTGAGGTGGTCCCATTCCTCTATAACCGGC
AGCAACGTGCCCACTCTCTGTTTTTGGCCTCGGCGGAGTTCTGCAACATCCTCTCTAGGGTCCTGTCTCG
GGCCCGGAGCCGGCCAGCCAAGCTCTATGTCTACATCAATGAGCTCTGCACTGTTCTCAAGGCCCACTCA
GCCAAAAAGAAGCTGAACTTGGCCCCTGCCGCCACCACCTCCAATGAGCCCTCTGGGAATAACCCTCCCA
CACACCTCTCCTTGGACCCCACAAATGCTGAAAACACTGCCTCTCAGTCTCCAAGGACCCGTGGTTCCCG
GCGGCAGATCCAGCGTTTGGAGCAGCTGCTGGCGCTCTATGTGGCAGAGATCCGGCGGCTGCAGGAAAAG
GAGTTAGATCTGAGCGAATTGGATGACCCAGACTCCGCATACCTGCAGGAGGCACGGTTGAAGCGTAAGC
TGATCCGCCTCTTTGGGCGACTATGTGAGCTGAAAGACTGCTCTTCACTGACCGGCCGTGTCATAGAGCA
GCGCATCCCCTACCGTGGCACCCGCTACCCAGAGGTTAACAGGCGCATTGAGCGGCTCATCAACAAGCCA
GGGCCTGATACCTTCCCTGACTATGGGGATGTGCTTCGGGCTGTAGAGAAGGCAGCTGCCCGACACAGCC
TTGGCCTCCCCCGACAGCAGCTCCAGCTCATGGCTCAGGATGCCTTCCGAGATGTGGGCATCAGGTTACA
GGAGCGACGTCACCTCGATCTCATCTACAACTTTGGCTGCCACCTCACAGATGACTATAGGCCAGGCGTT
GACCCTGCACTATCAGATCCTGTGTTGGCCCGGCGCCTTCGGGAAAACCGGAGTTTGGCCATGAGTCGGC
TGGATGAGGTCATCTCCAAATACGCAATGTTGCAAGACAAAAGTGAGGAGGGCGAGAGAAAAAAGAGAAG
AGCTCGGCTCCAAGGCACCTCTTCCCACTCTGCAGACACCCCCGAAGCCTCCTTGGATTCTGGTGAGGGC
CCTAGTGGAATGGCATCCCAGGGGTGCCCTTCTGCCTCCAGAGCTGAGACAGATGACGAAGACGATGAGG
AGAGTGATGAGGAAGAGGAGGAGGAGGAGGAAGAAGAAGAGGAGGAGGCCACAGATTCTGAAGAGGAGGA
GGATCTGGAACAGATGCAGGAGGGTCAGGAGGATGATGAAGAGGAGGACGAAGAGGAAGAAGCAGCAGCA
GGTAAAGATGGAGACAAGAGCCCCATGTCCTCACTACAGATCTCCAATGAAAAGAACCTGGAACCTGGCA
AACAGATCAGCAGATCTTCAGGGGAGCAGCAAAACAAAGGACGCATAGTGTCACCATCGTTACTGTCAGA
AGAACCCCTGGCCCCCTCCAGCATAGATGCTGAAAGCAATGGAGAACAGCCTGAGGAGCTGACCCTGGAG
GAAGAAAGCCCTGTGTCTCAGCTCTTTGAGCTAGAGATTGAAGCTTTGCCCCTGGATACCCCTTCCTCTG
TGGAGACGGACATTTCCTCTTCCAGGAAGCAATCAGAGGAGCCCTTCACCACTGTCTTAGAGAATGGAGC
AGGCATGGTCTCTTCTACTTCCTTCAATGGAGGCGTCTCTCCTCACAACTGGGGAGATTCTGGTCCCCCC
TGCAAAAAATCTCGGAAGGAGAAGAAGCAAACAGGATCAGGGCCATTAGGAAACAGCTATGTGGAAAGGC
AAAGGTCAGTGCATGAGAAGAATGGGAAAAAGATATGTACCCTGCCCAGCCCACCTTCCCCCTTGGCTTC
CTTGGCCCCAGTTGCTGATTCCTCCACGAGGGTGGACTCTCCCAGCCATGGCCTGGTGACCAGCTCCCTC
TGCATCCCTTCTCCAGCCCGGCTGTCCCAAACCCCCCATTCACAGCCTCCTCGGCCTGGTACTTGCAAGA
CAAGTGTGGCCACACAATGCGATCCAGAAGAGATCGGCGCGGGCTCAGACTCTGATTAGGAATTCTGCAG
TCGACGGTACCGCGGGCCCGGGATCCACCGGATCTAGATAACTGATCATAATCAGCCATACCACATTTGT
AGAGGTTTTACTTGCTTTAAAAAACCTCCCACACCTCCCCCTGAACCTGAAACATAAAATGAATGCAATT
GTTGTTGTTAACTTGTTTATTGCAGCTTATAATGGTTACAAATAAAGCAATAGCATCACAAATTTCACAA
ATAAAGCATTTTTTTCACTGCATTCTAGTTGTGGTTTGTCCAAACTCATCAATGTATCTTAAGGCGTAAA
TTGTAAGCGTTAATATTTTGTTAAAATTCGCGTTAAATTTTTGTTAAATCAGCTCATTTTTTAACCAATA
GGCCGAAATCGGCAAAATCCCTTATAAATCAAAAGAATAGACCGAGATAGGGT
[37 nt withheld, positions 3624-3660]
AAAGAACGTGGACTCCAACGTCAAAGG
[49 nt withheld, positions 3688-3736]
T
[91 nt withheld, positions 3738-3828]
G
[124 nt withheld, positions 3830-3953]
CAGGTGGCACTTTTCGGGGAAATGTGCGCGGAACCCCTATTTGTTTATTTTTCTAAATACATTCAAATAT
GTATCCGCTCATGAGACAATAACCCTGATAAATGCTTCAATAATATTGAAAAAGGAAGAGTCCTGAGGCG
GAAAGAACCAGCTGTGGAATGTGTGTCAGTTAGGGTGTGGAAAGTCCCCAGGCTCCCCAGCAGGCAGAAG
TATGCAAAGCATGCATCTCAATTAGTCAGCAACCAGGTGTGGAAAGTCCCCAGGCTCCCCAGCAGGCAGA
AGTATGCAAAGCATGCATCTCAATTAGTCAGCAACCATAGTCCCGCCCCTAACTCCGCCCATCCCGCCCC
TAACTCCGCCCAGTTCCGCCCATTCTCCGCCCCATGGCTGACTAATTTTTTTTATTTATGCAGAGGCCGA
GGCCGCCTCGGCCTCTGAGCTATTCCAGAAGTAGTGAGGAGGCTTTTTTGGAGGCCTAGGCTTTTGCAAA
GATCGATCAAGAGACAGGATGAGGATCGTTTCGCATGATTGAACAAGATGGATTGCACGCAGGTTCTCCG
GCCGCTTGGGTGGAGAGGCTATTCGGCTATGACTGGGCACAACAGACAATCGGCTGCTCTGATGCCGCCG
TGTTCCGGCTGTCAGCGCAGGGGCGCCCGGTTCTTTTTGTCAAGACCGACCTGTCCGGTGCCCTGAATGA
ACTGCAAGACGAGGCAGCGCGGCTATCGTGGCTGGCCACGACGGGCGTTCCTTGCGCAGCTGTGCTCGAC
GTTGTCACTGAAGCGGGAAGGGACTGGCTGCTATTGGGCGAAGTGCCGGGGCAGGATCTCCTGTCATCTC
ACCTTGCTCCTGCCGAGAAAGTATCCATCATGGCTGATGCAATGCGGCGGCTGCATACGCTTGATCCGGC
TACCTGCCCATTCGACCACCAAGCGAAACATCGCATCGAGCGAGCACGTACTCGGATGGAAGCCGGTCTT
GTCGATCAGGATGATCTGGACGAAGAGCATCAGGGGCTCGCGCCAGCCGAACTGTTCGCCAGGCTCAAGG
CGAGCATGCCCGACGGCGAGGATCTCGTCGTGACCCATGGCGATGCCTGCTTGCCGAATATCATGGTGGA
AAATGGCCGCTTTTCTGGATTCATCGACTGTGGCCGGCTGGGTGTGGCGGACCGCTATCAGGACATAGCG
TTGGCTACCCGTGATATTGCTGAAGAGCTTGGCGGCGAATGGGCTGACCGCTTCCTCGTGCTTTACGGTA
TCGCCGCTCCCGATTCGCAGCGCATCGCCTTCTATCGCCTTCTTGACGAGTTCTTCTGAGCGGGACTCTG
GGGTTCGAAATGACCGACCAAGCGACGCCCAACCTGCCATCACGAGATTTCGATTCCACCGCCGCCTTCT
ATGAAAGGTTGGGCTTCGGAATCGTTTTCCGGGACGCCGGCTGGATGATCCTCCAGCGCGGGGATCTCAT
GCTGGAGTTCTTCGCCCACCCTAGGGGGAGGCTAACTGAAACACGGAAGGAGACAATACCGGAAGGAACC
CGCGCTATGACGGCAATAAAAAGACAGAATAAAACGCACGGTGTTGGGTCGTTTGTTCATAAACGCGGGG
TTCGGTCCCAGGGCTGGCACTCTGTCGATACCCCACCGAGACCCCATTGGGGCCAATACGCCCGCGTTTC
TTCCTTTTCCCCACCCCACCCCCCAAGTTCGGGTGAAGGCCCAGGGCTCGCAGCCAACGTCGGGGCGGCA
GGCCCTGCCATAGCCTCAGGTTACTCATATATACTTTAGATTGATTTAAAACTTCATTTTTAATTTAAAA
GGATCTAGGTGAAGATCCTTTTTGATAATCTCATGACCAAAATCCCTTAACGTGAGTTTTCGTTCCACTG
AGCGTCAGACCCCGTAGAAAAGATCAAAGGATCTTCTTGAGATCCTTTTTTTCTGCGCGTAATCTGCTGC
TTGCAAACAAAAAAACCACCGCTACCAGCGGTGGTTTGTTTGCCGGATCAAGAGCTACCAACTCTTTTTC
CGAAGGTAACTGGCTTCAGCAGAGCGCAGATACCAAATACTGTTCTTCTAGTGTAGCCGTAGTTAGGCCA
CCACTTCAAGAACTCTGTAGCACCGCCTACATACCTCGCTCTGCTAATCCTGTTACCAGTGGCTGCTGCC
AGTGGCGATAAGTCGTGTCTTACCGGGTTGGACTCAAGACGATAGTTACCGGATAAGGCGCAGCGGTCGG
GCTGAACGGGGGGTTCGTGCACACAGCCCAGCTTGGAGCGAACGACCTACACCGAACTGAGATACCTACA
GCGTGAGCTATGAGAAAGCGCCACGCTTCCCGAAGGGAGAAAGGCGGACAGGTATCCGGTAAGCGGCAGG
GTCGGAACAGGAGAGCGCACGAGGGAGCTTCCAGGGGGAAACGCCTGGTATCTTTATAGTCCTGTCGGGT
TTCGCCACCTCTGACTTGAGCGTCGATTTTTGTGATGCTCGTCAGGGGGGCGGAGCCTATGGAAAAACGC
CAGCAACGCGGCCTTTTTACGGTTCCTGGCCTTTTGCTGGCCTTTTGCTCACATGTTCTTTCCTGCGTTA
TCCCCTGATTCTGTGGATAACCGTATTACCGCCATGCATTAGTTATTAATAGTAATCAATTACGGGGTCA
TTAGTTCATAGCCCATATATGGAGTTCCGCGTTACATAACTTACGGTAAATGGCCCGCCTGGCTGACCGC
CCAACGACCCCCGCCCATTGACGTCAATAATGACGTATGTTCCCATAGTAACGCCAATAGGGACTTTCCA
TTGACGTCAATGGGTGGAGTATTTACGGTAAACTGCCCACTTGGCAGTACATCAAGTGTATCATATGCCA
AGTACGCCCCCTATTGACGTCAATGACGGTAAATGGCCCGCCTGGCATTATGCCCAGTACATGACCTTAT
GGGACTTTCCTACTTGGCAGTACATCTACGTATTAGTCATCGCTATTACCATG
Features (pLannotate 1.2.2; 16 found; start..end, strand, type, name):
      1..204     +  promoter       CMV promoter: human cytomegalovirus (CMV) immediate early promoter
    249..966     +  CDS            mEYFP (fragment): enhanced YFP with monomerizing A206K mutation (Zacharias et al., 2002) mammalian codon-optimized
    966..985     +  misc_feature   MCS (fragment): multiple cloning site
    987..3206    +  CDS            DAXX: DAXX_HUMAN - Also known as BING2, DAP6. Experimental evidence at protein level: Swiss-Prot protein existence level 1. Transcription corepressor known to repress transcriptional potential of several sumoylated transcription factors. Down-regulates basal and activated transcription. Its transcription repressor activity is modulated by recruiting it to subnuclear compartments like the nucleolus or PML/POD/ND10 nuclear bodies through interactions with MCSR1 and PML, respectively. Seems to regulate transcription in PML/POD/ND10 nuclear bodies together with PML and may influence TNFRSF6-dependent ap
   3210..3246    +  misc_feature   MCS (fragment): multiple cloning site
   3263..3347    +  CDS            large T antigen (fragment): large T antigen from SV40 (simian virus 40)
   3370..3491    +  polyA_signal   SV40 poly(A) signal: SV40 polyadenylation signal
   3525..3953    -  rep_origin     f1 ori (sequence partly withheld): f1 bacteriophage origin of replication; arrow indicates direction of (+) strand synthesis
   3980..4084    +  promoter       AmpR promoter: bla
   4086..4443    +  promoter       SV40 promoter: SV40 enhancer and early promoter
   4478..5272    +  CDS            NeoR/KanR: aminoglycoside phosphotransferase from Tn5; aph(3')-II (or nptII); confers resistance to neomycin, kanamycin, and G418 (Geneticin®)
   5293..5445    +  CDS            ble (fragment): BLE_KLEPN - Experimental evidence at protein level: Swiss-Prot protein existence level 1. Binding protein with a strong affinity to the bleomycin family of antibiotics. Binds to CL990; an antimitotic-antibiotic compound. From Klebsiella pneumoniae.
   5504..5551    +  polyA_signal   HSV TK poly(A) signal: herpes simplex virus thymidine kinase polyadenylation signal (Cole and Stacy, 1985)
   5642..5658    -  polyA_signal   bGH poly(A) signal (fragment): bovine growth hormone polyadenylation signal
   5880..6468    +  rep_origin     ori: high-copy-number ColE1/pMB1/pBR322/pUC origin of replication
   6643..6946    +  enhancer       CMV enhancer: human cytomegalovirus immediate early enhancer
