[The description below was written by a language model from this plasmid's Addgene catalogue record and pLannotate feature annotations shown in this document.]
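Description:
YFP-DAXX-mSIM1/2 is a mammalian expression plasmid built on the Clontech pEYFP backbone that produces human DAXX fused at its N-terminus to yellow fluorescent protein. In the roughly 6.9 kb sequenced record, the CMV immediate-early enhancer and promoter (split across the numbering origin of the circular map) drive an EYFP-type open reading frame, annotated as a fragment matching a monomeric EYFP variant. It continues through a short remnant of the multiple cloning site into the DAXX coding sequence and ends at an SV40 polyadenylation signal. The cloning sites used to insert DAXX are not recorded.

The insert carries mutations in both SUMO-interacting motifs (SIMs) of DAXX: the IIVL motif at residues 7–10 near the N-terminus and the IIVL motif at residues 733–736 near the C-terminus are each changed to IGAG. DAXX is a transcriptional corepressor whose localisation to PML nuclear bodies depends on interactions with PML. The double SIM mutant lets fluorescence imaging compare the behaviour of DAXX with both motifs altered against the wild-type protein, in the context of the associated work on PML, heterochromatin and DAXX-mediated histone H3.3 chromatin assembly.

For propagation, the plasmid has a high-copy ColE1/pUC-type origin and an f1 origin. A single Tn5 aminoglycoside phosphotransferase gene serves both hosts. A bacterial promoter expresses it for kanamycin selection in E. coli. The SV40 early promoter with the HSV TK polyadenylation signal expresses it for G418 selection of transfected mammalian cells. Short annotated fragments of SV40 large T antigen, ble and the bGH poly(A) signal appear to be backbone remnants rather than functional elements.
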