Addgene plasmid #134525: YFP-DAXX-mSIM1/2
Purpose: Expresses YFP-DAXX fusion protein with a mutations in both its 5' and 3' SIMs
Depositing lab: Susan Janicki. Depositing organization: Wistar Institute. Publication: PML is recruited to heterochromatin during S phase and represses DAXX-mediated histone H3.3 chromatin assembly. Shastrula PK, Sierra I, Deng Z, Keeney F, Hayden JE, Lieberman PM, Janicki SM. J Cell Sci. 2019 Mar 26;132(6). pii: jcs.220970. doi: 10.1242/jcs.220970. PubMed 30796101.
Backbone
  Vector backbone: pEYFP
  Backbone manufacturer: Clontech
  Backbone size w/o insert (bp): 4700
  Vector type: Mammalian Expression
  Selectable markers: Neomycin (select with G418)
Growth in bacteria
  Bacterial resistance: Kanamycin, 50 μg/mL
  Growth temperature: 37°C
  Growth strain: DH5alpha
  Copy number: High Copy
Gene/Insert
  Gene/Insert name: DAXX-mSIM1/2
  Species: H. sapiens (human)
  Mutation: SIM (IIVL) 7-10 aa changed to IGAG and SIM (IIVL) 733-736 aa changed to IGAG
  Promoter: CMV
  Tag / fusion protein: YFP (N terminal on backbone)
  Cloning method: Restriction Enzyme; 5′ cloning site unknown (unknown if destroyed); 3′ cloning site unknown (unknown if destroyed)
  Sequencing primers: 5′ EGFP-C; 3′ SV40pA-R
Resource information
  A portion of this plasmid was derived from a plasmid made by: Roger Everett
Terms and licenses: Academic/Nonprofit Terms; Industry Terms: Not Available to Industry
How to cite: YFP-DAXX-mSIM1/2 was a gift from Susan Janicki (Addgene plasmid # 134525 ; http://n2t.net/addgene:134525 ; RRID:Addgene_134525)
